Addgene plasmid #156009: SFRS16
Purpose: For use in RBP tethering screen
Depositing lab: Eugene Yeo. Depositing organization: University of California, San Diego (UCSD). Publication: Large-scale tethered function assays identify factors that regulate mRNA stability and translation. Luo EC, Nathanson JL, Tan FE, Schwartz JL, Schmok JC, Shankar A, Markmiller S, Yee BA, Sathe S, Pratt GA, Scaletta DB, Ha Y, Hill DE, Aigner S, Yeo GW. Nat Struct Mol Biol. 2020 Oct;27(10):989-1000. doi: 10.1038/s41594-020-0477-6. Epub 2020 Aug 17. PubMed 32807991.
Backbone
  Vector backbone: E2.pEF5-DEST-FL-V5-MCP
  Backbone size w/o insert (bp): 7357
  Vector type: Mammalian Expression
Growth in bacteria
  Bacterial resistance: Ampicillin, 100 μg/mL
  Growth temperature: 37°C
  Growth strain: DH5alpha
  Copy number: High Copy
Gene/Insert
  Gene/Insert name: SFRS16 (alt name: Accession: BC013178.1)
  Species: H. sapiens (human)
  Insert size (bp): 606
  Mutation: none
  Entrez Gene: CLASRP (a.k.a. CLASP, SFRS16, SWAP2)
  Promoter: EF-1a
  Tag / fusion protein: V5-MCP (C terminal on backbone)
  Cloning method: Gateway Cloning
  Sequencing primers: 5′ TAATACGACTCACTATAGGG; 3′ gctcgagtctagagggc
Resource information
  A portion of this plasmid was derived from a plasmid made by: DNASU Plasmid Repository Center for Personalized Diagnostics Biodesign Institute
Terms and licenses: Academic/Nonprofit Terms; Industry Terms: Not Available to Industry
How to cite: SFRS16 was a gift from Eugene Yeo (Addgene plasmid # 156009 ; http://n2t.net/addgene:156009 ; RRID:Addgene_156009)
