[The description below was written by a language model from this plasmid's Addgene catalogue record and pLannotate feature annotations shown in this document.]
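Description:
SFRS16 is a mammalian expression plasmid built on the E2.pEF5-DEST-FL-V5-MCP Gateway destination backbone. It was made for a large-scale RNA-binding protein tethering screen. It carries a 606 bp human open reading frame for SFRS16 (current gene symbol CLASRP, also called CLASP or SWAP2), a protein thought to act as an alternative splicing regulator. The insert was moved in by Gateway recombination and is flanked by attB1 and attB2 sites. The automated annotation matches only part of this region, and it matches the mouse orthologue, although the catalogue records the insert as human. Transcription is driven by the strong constitutive EF-1α promoter, with a T7 promoter just upstream of the insert, and is terminated by the bovine growth hormone polyadenylation signal. The ORF is fused at its C terminus to a backbone-encoded V5 epitope tag followed by the bacteriophage MS2 coat protein (MCP).

MCP binds a specific MS2 RNA stem-loop, so the fusion protein can be recruited artificially to a reporter transcript bearing such hairpins. This allows the effect of the tethered protein on mRNA stability or translation to be measured, while the V5 tag permits detection of the fusion. Downstream of the expression cassette lies an FRT site directly preceding a hygromycin resistance gene with an SV40 poly(A) signal. This layout resembles those used for FLP-mediated site-specific integration and hygromycin selection, though the record does not state this use. The plasmid is propagated in E. coli through a high-copy ColE1/pUC-type origin with ampicillin selection. A partial f1 origin and several small fragmentary annotations are also present. The sequenced record is 6,964 nt, which is shorter than the listed backbone size, as expected when the Gateway cassette is replaced by a small insert.
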