Features (pLannotate 1.2.2; 24 found; start..end, strand, type, name):
      1..1179    +  promoter       EF-1α promoter: strong constitutive promoter for human elongation factor EF-1α
   1196..1214    +  promoter       T7 promoter: promoter for bacteriophage T7 RNA polymerase
   1294..1311    +  protein_bind   attB1 (fragment): mutant version of attB; core recombination site for the Gateway® BP reaction BP Clonase™
   1317..1778    +  CDS            Clasrp (fragment): CLASR_MOUSE - Also known as Clasp, Sfrs16, Srsf16, Swap2. Experimental evidence at protein level: Swiss-Prot protein existence level 1. Probably functions as an alternative splicing regulator. May regulate the mRNA splicing of genes such as CLK1. May act by regulating members of the CLK kinase family. From Mus musculus (Mouse).
   1921..1945    -  protein_bind   attB2: mutant version of attB; recombination site for the Gateway® BP reaction BP Clonase™
   2070..2111    +  CDS            V5 tag: epitope tag from simian virus 5
   2124..2510    +  CDS            MS2: bacteriophage MS2 coat protein binds to a specific stem-loop structure in the viral RNA (Peabody, 1993)
   2572..2796    +  polyA_signal   bGH poly(A) signal: bovine growth hormone polyadenylation signal
   2800..2821    +  promoter       SV40 promoter (fragment): SV40 enhancer and early promoter
   2842..3075    +  rep_origin     f1 ori (fragment) (sequence partly withheld): f1 bacteriophage origin of replication; arrow indicates direction of (+) strand synthesis
   3080..3127    +  protein_bind   FRT: FLP-mediated recombination occurs in the 8-bp core sequence TCTAGAAA (Turan and Bode, 2011). FLP recombinase from the Saccharomyces cerevisiae 2μ plasmid
   3135..4157    +  CDS            HygR: aminoglycoside phosphotransferase from E. coli; aph(4)-Ia; confers resistance to hygromycin
   4167..4292    +  CDS            ble (fragment): BLE_KLEPN - Experimental evidence at protein level: Swiss-Prot protein existence level 1. Binding protein with a strong affinity to the bleomycin family of antibiotics. Binds to CL990; an antimitotic-antibiotic compound. From Klebsiella pneumoniae.
   4287..4408    +  polyA_signal   SV40 poly(A) signal: SV40 polyadenylation signal
   4481..4497    -  protein_bind   lac operator: The lac repressor binds to the lac operator to inhibit transcription in E. coli. This inhibition can be relieved by adding lactose or isopropyl-β-D-thiogalactopyranoside (IPTG). lac repressor encoded by lacI
   4505..4535    -  promoter       lac promoter: promoter for the E. coli lac operon
   4550..4571    -  protein_bind   CAP binding site: CAP binding activates transcription in the presence of cAMP. E. coli catabolite activator protein
   4584..4676    -  CDS            lacI (fragment): lac repressor; lacI; The lac repressor binds to the lac operator to inhibit transcription in E. coli. This inhibition can be relieved by adding lactose or isopropyl-β-D-thiogalactopyranoside (IPTG).
   4859..5447    -  rep_origin     ori: high-copy-number ColE1/pMB1/pBR322/pUC origin of replication
   5618..6478    -  CDS            AmpR: β-lactamase; bla; confers resistance to ampicillin, carbenicillin, and related antibiotics
   6479..6583    -  promoter       AmpR promoter: bla
   6642..6694    -  misc_feature   bom (fragment): basis of mobility region from pBR322
   6849..6867    +  enhancer       CMV enhancer (fragment): human cytomegalovirus immediate early enhancer
   6892..6958    +  CDS            small t antigen (fragment): SV40 (simian virus 40) small t antigen
>Addgene plasmid #156009 | SFRS16 | addgene full sequence | sequence record 375344 | Addgene NGS Result
GGCTCCGGTGCCCGTCAGTGGGCAGAGCGCACATCGCCCACAGTCCCCGAGAAGTTGGGGGGAGGGGTCG
GCAATTGAACCGGTGCCTAGAGAAGGTGGCGCGGGGTAAACTGGGAAAGTGATGTCGTGTACTGGCTCCG
CCTTTTTCCCGAGGGTGGGGGAGAACCGTATATAAGTGCAGTAGTCGCCGTGAACGTTCTTTTTCGCAAC
GGGTTTGCCGCCAGAACACAGGTAAGTGCCGTGTGTGGTTCCCGCGGGCCTGGCCTCTTTACGGGTTATG
GCCCTTGCGTGCCTTGAATTACTTCCACCTGGCTGCAGTACGTGATTCTTGATCCCGAGCTTCGGGTTGG
AAGTGGGTGGGAGAGTTCGAGGCCTTGCGCTTAAGGAGCCCCTTCGCCTCGTGCTTGAGTTGAGGCCTGG
CCTGGGCGCTGGGGCCGCCGCGTGCGAATCTGGTGGCACCTTCGCGCCTGTCTCGCTGCTTTCGATAAGT
CTCTAGCCATTTAAAATTTTTGATGACCTGCTGCGACGCTTTTTTTCTGGCAAGATAGTCTTGTAAATGC
GGGCCAAGATCTGCACACTGGTATTTCGGTTTTTGGGGCCGCGGGCGGCGACGGGGCCCGTGCGTCCCAG
CGCACATGTTCGGCGAGGCGGGGCCTGCGAGCGCGGCCACCGAGAATCGGACGGGGGTAGTCTCAAGCTG
GCCGGCCTGCTCTGGTGCCTGGCCTCGCGCCGCCGTGTATCGCCCCGCCCTGGGCGGCAAGGCTGGCCCG
GTCGGCACCAGTTGCGTGAGCGGAAAGATGGCCGCTTCCCGGCCCTGCTGCAGGGAGCTCAAAATGGAGG
ACGCGGCGCTCGGGAGAGCGGGCGGGTGAGTCACCCACACAAAGGAAAAGGGCCTTTCCGTCCTCAGCCG
TCGCTTCATGTGACTCCACGGAGTACCGGGCGCCGTCCAGGCACCTCGATTAGTTCTCGAGCTTTTGGAG
TACGTCGTCTTTAGGTTGGGGGGAGGGGTTTTATGCGATGGAGTTTCCCCACACTGAGTGGGTGGAGACT
GAAGTTAGGCCAGCTTGGCACTTGATGTAATTCTCCTTGGAATTTGCCCTTTTTGAGTTTGGATCTTGGT
TCATTCTCAAGCCTCAGACAGTGGTTCAAAGTTTTTTTCTTCCATTTCAGGTGTCGTGAGGAATTAGCTT
GGTACTAATACGACTCACTATAGGGAGACCCAAGCTGGCTAGGTAAGCTTGGTACCGAGCTCGGATCCAC
TAGTCCAGTGTGGTGGAATTCTGCAGATATCAACAAGTTTGTACAAAAAAGTTGGCATGGTCGACTACAA
GAAGAGGGCGGAGCGGAGACGGGAGTATTATGAAAAGATCAAGAAGGACCCAGCCCAGTTCCTGCAGGTA
CATGGCCGAGCTTGCAAGGTGCACCTGGATTCTGCAGTCGCCCTGGCCGCTGAGAGCCCTGTTAATATGA
TGCCCTGGCAGGGGGACACCAACAACATGATTGACCGATTCGATGTCCGTGCCCACCTGGACCACATCCC
CGACTACACCCCCCCTCTGCTCACCACCATCTCCCCAGAACAGGAGTCGGACGAACGGAAGTGTAACTAC
GAGCGCTACAGAGGCCTGGTGCAGAACGACTTTGCCGGCATCTCAGAGGAGCAGTGCCTGTACCAGATCT
ACATTGATGAGTTGTACGGAGGCCTCCAGAGACCCAGCGAAGATGAGAAGAAGAAGCTGGCAGAGAAGAA
GGCTTCCATCGGTTATACCTACGAGGACCTCCAGCTCCCGCTCCAGCTCTCGCTCCAGCTCCCGCTCTCG
CCGTGGTGGGGGCTACTACCGTTCCGGCCGCCACGCCCGCTCCCGGTCCCGCTCCTGGTCCCGCTCCCGC
TCCCGCTCCCGGCGCTATTCCCGGTCCCGTACCCAACTTTCTTGTACAAAGTGGTTGATATCCAGCACAG
TGGCGGCCGCTCGAGTCTAGAGGGCCCGCGGTTCGAAACCAGCGGAGGCGGCGGAAGCGGGGGAGGAGGC
AGCGGCGGAGGCGGCAGCGGGGGCGGCGGAAGCGCTACCGGTAAGCCTATCCCTAACCCTCTCCTCGGTC
TCGATTCTACGCGTACCGGTATGGCTTCTAACTTTACTCAGTTCGTTCTCGTCGACAATGGCGGAACTGG
CGACGTGACTGTCGCCCCAAGCAACTTCGCTAACGGGGTCGCTGAATGGATCAGCTCTAACTCGCGATCA
CAGGCTTACAAAGTAACCTGTAGCGTTCGTCAGAGCTCTGCGCAGAATCGCAAATACACCATCAAAGTCG
AGGTGCCTAAAGTGGCAACCCAGACTGTTGGTGGTGAAGAGCTTCCTGTAGCCGGATGGAGATCTTACTT
AAATATGGAACTAACCATTCCAATTTTCGCCACGAATTCCGACTGCGAGCTTATTGTTAAGGCAATGCAA
GGTCTCCTAAAAGATGGAAACCCGATTCCCTCGGCCATCGCGGCCAACTCCGGCATCTACGGAGGTGGAG
GTGGATCTCGTACGGGTTAGTAATGAGTTTAAACCCGCTGATCAGCCTCGACTGTGCCTTCTAGTTGCCA
GCCATCTGTTGTTTGCCCCTCCCCCGTGCCTTCCTTGACCCTGGAAGGTGCCACTCCCACTGTCCTTTCC
TAATAAAATGAGGAAATTGCATCGCATTGTCTGAGTAGGTGTCATTCTATTCTGGGGGGTGGGGTGGGGC
AGGACAGCAAGGGGGAGGATTGGGAAGACAATAGCAGGCATGCTGGGGATGCGGTGGGCTCTATGGCTTC
TGAGGCGGAAAGAACCAGCTGGGGCTCTAGGGGGTATCCCC
[124 nt withheld, positions 2842-2965]
C
[91 nt withheld, positions 2967-3057]
AGGGTGATGGTTCACGTACCTAGAAGTTCCTATTCCGAAGTTCCTATTCTCTAGAAAGTATAGGAACTTC
CTTGGCCAAAAAGCCTGAACTCACCGCGACGTCTGTCGAGAAGTTTCTGATCGAAAAGTTCGACAGCGTC
TCCGACCTGATGCAGCTCTCGGAGGGCGAAGAATCTCGTGCTTTCAGCTTCGATGTAGGAGGGCGTGGAT
ATGTCCTGCGGGTAAATAGCTGCGCCGATGGTTTCTACAAAGATCGTTATGTTTATCGGCACTTTGCATC
GGCCGCGCTCCCGATTCCGGAAGTGCTTGACATTGGGGAATTCAGCGAGAGCCTGACCTATTGCATCTCC
CGCCGTGCACAGGGTGTCACGTTGCAAGACCTGCCTGAAACCGAACTGCCCGCTGTTCTGCAGCCGGTCG
CGGAGGCCATGGATGCGATCGCTGCGGCCGATCTTAGCCAGACGAGCGGGTTCGGCCCATTCGGACCGCA
AGGAATCGGTCAATACACTACATGGCGTGATTTCATATGCGCGATTGCTGATCCCCATGTGTATCACTGG
CAAACTGTGATGGACGACACCGTCAGTGCGTCCGTCGCGCAGGCTCTCGATGAGCTGATGCTTTGGGCCG
AGGACTGCCCCGAAGTCCGGCACCTCGTGCACGCGGATTTCGGCTCCAACAATGTCCTGACGGACAATGG
CCGCATAACAGCGGTCATTGACTGGAGCGAGGCGATGTTCGGGGATTCCCAATACGAGGTCGCCAACATC
TTCTTCTGGAGGCCGTGGTTGGCTTGTATGGAGCAGCAGACGCGCTACTTCGAGCGGAGGCATCCGGAGC
TTGCAGGATCGCCGCGGCTCCGGGCGTATATGCTCCGCATTGGTCTTGACCAACTCTATCAGAGCTTGGT
TGACGGCAATTTCGATGATGCAGCTTGGGCGCAGGGTCGATGCGACGCAATCGTCCGATCCGGAGCCGGG
ACTGTCGGGCGTACACAAATCGCCCGCAGAAGCGCGGCCGTCTGGACCGATGGCTGTGTAGAAGTACTCG
CCGATAGTGGAAACCGACGCCCCAGCACTCGTCCGAGGGCAAAGGAATAGCACGTACTACGAGATTTCGA
TTCCACCGCCGCCTTCTATGAAAGGTTGGGCTTCGGAATCGTTTTCCGGGACGCCGGCTGGATGATCCTC
CAGCGCGGGGATCTCATGCTGGAGTTCTTCGCCCACCCCAACTTGTTTATTGCAGCTTATAATGGTTACA
AATAAAGCAATAGCATCACAAATTTCACAAATAAAGCATTTTTTTCACTGCATTCTAGTTGTGGTTTGTC
CAAACTCATCAATGTATCTTATCATGTCTGTATACCGTCGACCTCTAGCTAGAGCTTGGCGTAATCATGG
TCATAGCTGTTTCCTGTGTGAAATTGTTATCCGCTCACAATTCCACACAACATACGAGCCGGAAGCATAA
AGTGTAAAGCCTGGGGTGCCTAATGAGTGAGCTAACTCACATTAATTGCGTTGCGCTCACTGCCCGCTTT
CCAGTCGGGAAACCTGTCGTGCCAGCTGCATTAATGAATCGGCCAACGCGCGGGGAGAGGCGGTTTGCGT
ATTGGGCGCTCTTCCGCTTCCTCGCTCACTGACTCGCTGCGCTCGGTCGTTCGGCTGCGGCGAGCGGTAT
CAGCTCACTCAAAGGCGGTAATACGGTTATCCACAGAATCAGGGGATAACGCAGGAAAGAACATGTGAGC
AAAAGGCCAGCAAAAGGCCAGGAACCGTAAAAAGGCCGCGTTGCTGGCGTTTTTCCATAGGCTCCGCCCC
CCTGACGAGCATCACAAAAATCGACGCTCAAGTCAGAGGTGGCGAAACCCGACAGGACTATAAAGATACC
AGGCGTTTCCCCCTGGAAGCTCCCTCGTGCGCTCTCCTGTTCCGACCCTGCCGCTTACCGGATACCTGTC
CGCCTTTCTCCCTTCGGGAAGCGTGGCGCTTTCTCATAGCTCACGCTGTAGGTATCTCAGTTCGGTGTAG
GTCGTTCGCTCCAAGCTGGGCTGTGTGCACGAACCCCCCGTTCAGCCCGACCGCTGCGCCTTATCCGGTA
ACTATCGTCTTGAGTCCAACCCGGTAAGACACGACTTATCGCCACTGGCAGCAGCCACTGGTAACAGGAT
TAGCAGAGCGAGGTATGTAGGCGGTGCTACAGAGTTCTTGAAGTGGTGGCCTAACTACGGCTACACTAGA
AGAACAGTATTTGGTATCTGCGCTCTGCTGAAGCCAGTTACCTTCGGAAAAAGAGTTGGTAGCTCTTGAT
CCGGCAAACAAACCACCGCTGGTAGCGGTGGTTTTTTTGTTTGCAAGCAGCAGATTACGCGCAGAAAAAA
AGGATCTCAAGAAGATCCTTTGATCTTTTCTACGGGGTCTGACGCTCAGTGGAACGAAAACTCACGTTAA
GGGATTTTGGTCATGAGATTATCAAAAAGGATCTTCACCTAGATCCTTTTAAATTAAAAATGAAGTTTTA
AATCAATCTAAAGTATATATGAGTAAACTTGGTCTGACAGTTACCAATGCTTAATCAGTGAGGCACCTAT
CTCAGCGATCTGTCTATTTCGTTCATCCATAGTTGCCTGACTCCCCGTCGTGTAGATAACTACGATACGG
GAGGGCTTACCATCTGGCCCCAGTGCTGCAATGATACCGCGAGACCCACGCTCACCGGCTCCAGATTTAT
CAGCAATAAACCAGCCAGCCGGAAGGGCCGAGCGCAGAAGTGGTCCTGCAACTTTATCCGCCTCCATCCA
GTCTATTAATTGTTGCCGGGAAGCTAGAGTAAGTAGTTCGCCAGTTAATAGTTTGCGCAACGTTGTTGCC
ATTGCTACAGGCATCGTGGTGTCACGCTCGTCGTTTGGTATGGCTTCATTCAGCTCCGGTTCCCAACGAT
CAAGGCGAGTTACATGATCCCCCATGTTGTGCAAAAAAGCGGTTAGCTCCTTCGGTCCTCCGATCGTTGT
CAGAAGTAAGTTGGCCGCAGTGTTATCACTCATGGTTATGGCAGCACTGCATAATTCTCTTACTGTCATG
CCATCCGTAAGATGCTTTTCTGTGACTGGTGAGTACTCAACCAAGTCATTCTGAGAATAGTGTATGCGGC
GACCGAGTTGCTCTTGCCCGGCGTCAATACGGGATAATACCGCGCCACATAGCAGAACTTTAAAAGTGCT
CATCATTGGAAAACGTTCTTCGGGGCGAAAACTCTCAAGGATCTTACCGCTGTTGAGATCCAGTTCGATG
TAACCCACTCGTGCACCCAACTGATCTTCAGCATCTTTTACTTTCACCAGCGTTTCTGGGTGAGCAAAAA
CAGGAAGGCAAAATGCCGCAAAAAAGGGAATAAGGGCGACACGGAAATGTTGAATACTCATACTCTTCCT
TTTTCAATATTATTGAAGCATTTATCAGGGTTATTGTCTCATGAGCGGATACATATTTGAATGTATTTAG
AAAAATAAACAAATAGGGGTTCCGCGCACATTTCCCCGAAAAGTGCCACCTGACGTCGACGGATCGGGAG
ATCTCCCGATCCCCTATGGTGCACTCTCAGTACAATCTGCTCTGATGCCGCATAGTTAAGCCAGTATCTG
CTCCCTGCTTGTGTGTTGGAGGTCGCTGAGTAGTGCGCGAGCAAAATTTAAGCTACAACAAGGCAAGGCT
TGACCGACAATTGCATGAAGAATCTGCTTAGGGTTAGGCGTTTTGCGCTGCTTCGCGATGTACGGGCCAG
ATATACGCGTTGACATTGATTATTGACTAGGCTTTTGCAAAAAGCTTTGCAAAGATGGATAAAGTTTTAA
ACAGAGAGGAATCTTTGCAGCTAATGGACCTTCTAGGTCTTGAAAGGAGTGGGAATT
