>Addgene plasmid #156009 | SFRS16 | depositor partial sequence | sequence record 301412 | Insert Sequence
ATGGTCGACTACAAGAAGAGGGCGGAGCGGAGACGGGAGTATTATGAAAAGATCAAGAAGGACCCAGCCC
AGTTCCTGCAGGTACATGGCCGAGCTTGCAAGGTGCACCTGGATTCTGCAGTCGCCCTGGCCGCTGAGAG
CCCTGTTAATATGATGCCCTGGCAGGGGGACACCAACAACATGATTGACCGATTCGATGTCCGTGCCCAC
CTGGACCACATCCCCGACTACACCCCCCCTCTGCTCACCACCATCTCCCCAGAACAGGAGTCGGACGAAC
GGAAGTGTAACTACGAGCGCTACAGAGGCCTGGTGCAGAACGACTTTGCCGGCATCTCAGAGGAGCAGTG
CCTGTACCAGATCTACATTGATGAGTTGTACGGAGGCCTCCAGAGACCCAGCGAAGATGAGAAGAAGAAG
CTGGCAGAGAAGAAGGCTTCCATCGGTTATACCTACGAGGACCTCCAGCTCCCGCTCCAGCTCTCGCTCC
AGCTCCCGCTCTCGCCGTGGTGGGGGCTACTACCGTTCCGGCCGCCACGCCCGCTCCCGGTCCCGCTCCT
GGTCCCGCTCCCGCTCCCGCTCCCGGCGCTATTCCCGGTCCCGTAG
